Addgene plasmid #189749: pDEST17-ALDH1A1
Purpose: The construct was used to express recombinant ALDH1A1 in E.Coli. The purified protein was used for activity assay.
Depositing lab: Robert Sobol. Depositing organization: University of South Alabama, Mitchell Cancer Institute. Publication: A specific inhibitor of ALDH1A3 regulates retinoic acid biosynthesis in glioma stem cells. Li J, Garavaglia S, Ye Z, Moretti A, Belyaeva OV, Beiser A, Ibrahim M, Wilk A, McClellan S, Klyuyeva AV, Goggans KR, Kedishvili NY, Salter EA, Wierzbicki A, Migaud ME, Mullett SJ, Yates NA, Camacho CJ, Rizzi M, Sobol RW. Commun Biol. 2021 Dec 21;4(1):1420. doi: 10.1038/s42003-021-02949-7. PubMed 34934174.
Backbone
  Vector backbone: pDEST17
  Backbone manufacturer: ThermoFisher Scientific
  Total vector size (bp): 6235
  Vector type: Bacterial Expression
Growth in bacteria
  Bacterial resistance: Ampicillin, 100 μg/mL
  Growth temperature: 37°C
  Growth strain: DH5alpha
  Copy number: Unknown
Gene/Insert
  Gene/Insert name: ALDH1A1
  Species: H. sapiens (human)
  Insert size (bp): 1500
  Entrez Gene: ALDH1A1 (a.k.a. ALDC, ALDH-E1, ALDH1, ALDH11, HEL-9, HEL-S-53e, HEL12, PUMB1, RALDH1)
  Promoter: T7
  Tag / fusion protein: 6xHis (N terminal on insert)
  Cloning method: Gateway Cloning
  Sequencing primers: 5′ N/A; 3′ N/A
Terms and licenses: Academic/Nonprofit Terms; Industry Terms: Not Available to Industry
How to cite: pDEST17-ALDH1A1 was a gift from Robert Sobol (Addgene plasmid # 189749 ; http://n2t.net/addgene:189749 ; RRID:Addgene_189749)
