[The description below was written by a language model from this plasmid's Addgene catalogue record and pLannotate feature annotations shown in this document.]
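Description:
pDEST17-ALDH1A1 is a 6,235 bp bacterial expression plasmid built on the Gateway destination vector pDEST17 and carrying the coding sequence for human ALDH1A1, an aldehyde dehydrogenase also known as RALDH1. The backbone is pBR322-derived. It replicates from a ColE1/pMB1-type origin and retains the bom mobility region and the rop gene, which normally holds copy number down, although the record lists copy number as unknown. Selection is by ampicillin, through a β-lactamase gene driven by its own promoter. The feature table also shows two fragments of the tetracycline efflux gene and the tet promoter flanking the expression cassette. These are remnants of the parental backbone, interrupted by the cassette, and not a functional marker.

The expression cassette consists of a T7 promoter and the phage T7 gene 10 ribosome binding site, followed by an N-terminal polyhistidine tag. The catalogue lists this tag as 6xHis, while the annotation software labels it as a partial 8xHis match. The roughly 1.5 kb ALDH1A1 open reading frame sits between attB1 and attB2 sites, the recombination scars expected after Gateway transfer of the insert into the destination vector, so attB1 is translated as a linker between the tag and the enzyme. A T7 terminator closes the unit, and the short gene 10-derived fragment annotated just upstream of it lies beyond the insert and is probably only vector sequence. Transcription requires T7 RNA polymerase, so expression needs an E. coli host that supplies that enzyme. According to the depositor, the plasmid was used to produce recombinant ALDH1A1 in E. coli, and the purified protein was used in enzymatic activity assays.
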