Features (pLannotate 1.2.2; 17 found; start..end, strand, type, name):
    909..1497    +  rep_origin     ori: high-copy-number ColE1/pMB1/pBR322/pUC origin of replication
   1683..1822    -  misc_feature   bom: basis of mobility region from pBR322
   1924..2115    -  CDS            rop: Rop protein, which maintains plasmids at low copy number; rop
   2132..2512    +  CDS            YPB1_ECOLX: Protein predicted: Swiss-Prot protein existence level 4. From Escherichia coli.
   2754..3658    -  CDS            TcR (fragment): tetracycline efflux protein; tet; confers resistance to tetracycline
   3680..3698    +  promoter       T7 promoter: promoter for bacteriophage T7 RNA polymerase
   3730..3752    +  RBS            RBS: efficient ribosome binding site from bacteriophage T7 gene 10 (Olins and Rangwala, 1989)
   3770..3790    +  CDS            8xHis (fragment): 8xHis affinity tag
   3799..3823    +  protein_bind   attB1: mutant version of attB; recombination site for the Gateway® BP reaction BP Clonase™
   3844..5343    +  CDS            ALDH1A1: AL1A1_HUMAN - Also known as ALDC, ALDH1 From Homo sapiens (Human).
   5363..5387    -  protein_bind   attB2: mutant version of attB; recombination site for the Gateway® BP reaction BP Clonase™
   5397..5446    +  CDS            SET1 (fragment): solubility-enhancement tag derived from T7 phage gene 10B
   5454..5501    +  terminator     T7 terminator: transcription terminator for bacteriophage T7 RNA polymerase
   5527..5819    -  CDS            TcR (fragment): tetracycline efflux protein; tet; confers resistance to tetracycline
   5867..5895    -  promoter       tet promoter: E. coli promoter for tetracycline efflux protein gene
   6008..6112    +  promoter       AmpR promoter: bla
   6113..738     +  CDS            AmpR (across the origin): β-lactamase; bla; confers resistance to ampicillin, carbenicillin, and related antibiotics
>Addgene plasmid #189749 | pDEST17-ALDH1A1 | addgene full sequence | sequence record 374862 | Addgene NGS Result
GTGGGTTACATCGAACTGGATCTCAACAGCGGTAAGATCCTTGAGAGTTTTCGCCCCGAAGAACGTTTTC
CAATGATGAGCACTTTTAAAGTTCTGCTATGTGGCGCGGTATTATCCCGTGTTGACGCCGGGCAAGAGCA
ACTCGGTCGCCGCATACACTATTCTCAGAATGACTTGGTTGAGTACTCACCAGTCACAGAAAAGCATCTT
ACGGATGGCATGACAGTAAGAGAATTATGCAGTGCTGCCATAACCATGAGTGATAACACTGCGGCCAACT
TACTTCTGACAACGATCGGAGGACCGAAGGAGCTAACCGCTTTTTTGCACAACATGGGGGATCATGTAAC
TCGCCTTGATCGTTGGGAACCGGAGCTGAATGAAGCCATACCAAACGACGAGCGTGACACCACGATGCCT
GCAGCAATGGCAACAACGTTGCGCAAACTATTAACTGGCGAACTACTTACTCTAGCTTCCCGGCAACAAT
TAATAGACTGGATGGAGGCGGATAAAGTTGCAGGACCACTTCTGCGCTCGGCCCTTCCGGCTGGCTGGTT
TATTGCTGATAAATCTGGAGCCGGTGAGCGTGGGTCTCGCGGTATCATTGCAGCACTGGGGCCAGATGGT
AAGCCCTCCCGTATCGTAGTTATCTACACGACGGGGAGTCAGGCAACTATGGATGAACGAAATAGACAGA
TCGCTGAGATAGGTGCCTCACTGATTAAGCATTGGTAACTGTCAGACCAAGTTTACTCATATATACTTTA
GATTGATTTAAAACTTCATTTTTAATTTAAAAGGATCTAGGTGAAGATCCTTTTTGATAATCTCATGACC
AAAATCCCTTAACGTGAGTTTTCGTTCCACTGAGCGTCAGACCCCGTAGAAAAGATCAAAGGATCTTCTT
GAGATCCTTTTTTTCTGCGCGTAATCTGCTGCTTGCAAACAAAAAAACCACCGCTACCAGCGGTGGTTTG
TTTGCCGGATCAAGAGCTACCAACTCTTTTTCCGAAGGTAACTGGCTTCAGCAGAGCGCAGATACCAAAT
ACTGTCCTTCTAGTGTAGCCGTAGTTAGGCCACCACTTCAAGAACTCTGTAGCACCGCCTACATACCTCG
CTCTGCTAATCCTGTTACCAGTGGCTGCTGCCAGTGGCGATAAGTCGTGTCTTACCGGGTTGGACTCAAG
ACGATAGTTACCGGATAAGGCGCAGCGGTCGGGCTGAACGGGGGGTTCGTGCACACAGCCCAGCTTGGAG
CGAACGACCTACACCGAACTGAGATACCTACAGCGTGAGCTATGAGAAAGCGCCACGCTTCCCGAAGGGA
GAAAGGCGGACAGGTATCCGGTAAGCGGCAGGGTCGGAACAGGAGAGCGCACGAGGGAGCTTCCAGGGGG
AAACGCCTGGTATCTTTATAGTCCTGTCGGGTTTCGCCACCTCTGACTTGAGCGTCGATTTTTGTGATGC
TCGTCAGGGGGGCGGAGCCTATGGAAAAACGCCAGCAACGCGGCCTTTTTACGGTTCCTGGCCTTTTGCT
GGCCTTTTGCTCACATGTTCTTTCCTGCGTTATCCCCTGATTCTGTGGATAACCGTATTACCGCCTTTGA
GTGAGCTGATACCGCTCGCCGCAGCCGAACGACCGAGCGCAGCGAGTCAGTGAGCGAGGAAGCGGAAGAG
CGCCTGATGCGGTATTTTCTCCTTACGCATCTGTGCGGTATTTCACACCGCAATGGTGCACTCTCAGTAC
AATCTGCTCTGATGCCGCATAGTTAAGCCAGTATACACTCCGCTATCGCTACGTGACTGGGTCATGGCTG
CGCCCCGACACCCGCCAACACCCGCTGACGCGCCCTGACGGGCTTGTCTGCTCCCGGCATCCGCTTACAG
ACAAGCTGTGACCGTCTCCGGGAGCTGCATGTGTCAGAGGTTTTCACCGTCATCACCGAAACGCGCGAGG
CAGCTGCGGTAAAGCTCATCAGCGTGGTCGTGAAGCGATTCACAGATGTCTGCCTGTTCATCCGCGTCCA
GCTCGTTGAGTTTCTCCAGAAGCGTTAATGTCTGGCTTCTGATAAAGCGGGCCATGTTAAGGGCGGTTTT
TTCCTGTTTGGTCACTGATGCCTCCGTGTAAGGGGGATTTCTGTTCATGGGGGTAATGATACCGATGAAA
CGAGAGAGGATGCTCACGATACGGGTTACTGATGATGAACATGCCCGGTTACTGGAACGTTGTGAGGGTA
AACAACTGGCGGTATGGATGCGGCGGGACCAGAGAAAAATCACTCAGGGTCAATGCCAGCGCTTCGTTAA
TACAGATGTAGGTGTTCCACAGGGTAGCCAGCAGCATCCTGCGATGCAGATCCGGAACATAATGGTGCAG
GGCGCTGACTTCCGCGTTTCCAGACTTTACGAAACACGGAAACCGAAGACCATTCATGTTGTTGCTCAGG
TCGCAGACGTTTTGCAGCAGCAGTCGCTTCACGTTCGCTCGCGTATCGGTGATTCATTCTGCTAACCAGT
AAGGCAACCCCGCCAGCCTAGCCGGGTCCTCAACGACAGGAGCACGATCATGCGCACCCGTGGCCAGGAC
CCAACGCTGCCCGAGATGCGCCGCGTGCGGCTGCTGGAGATGGCGGACGCGATGGATATGTTCTGCCAAG
GGTTGGTTTGCGCATTCACAGTTCTCCGCAAGAATTGATTGGCTCCAATTCTTGGAGTGGTGAATCCGTT
AGCGAGGTGCCGCCGGCTTCCATTCAGGTCGAGGTGGCCCGGCTCCATGCACCGCGACGCAACGCGGGGA
GGCAGACAAGGTATAGGGCGGCGCCTACAATCCATGCCAACCCGTTCCATGTGCTCGCCGAGGCGGCATA
AATCGCCGTGACGATCAGCGGTCCAATGATCGAAGTTAGGCTGGTAAGAGCCGCGAGCGATCCTTGAAGC
TGTCCCTGATGGTCGTCATCTACCTGCCTGGACAGCATGGCCTGCAACGCGGGCATCCCGATGCCGCCGG
AAGCGAGAAGAATCATAATGGGGAAGGCCATCCAGCCTCGCGTCGCGAACGCCAGCAAGACGTAGCCCAG
CGCGTCGGCCGCCATGCCGGCGATAATGGCCTGCTTCTCGCCGAAACGTTTGGTGGCGGGACCAGTGACG
AAGGCTTGAGCGAGGGCGTGCAAGATTCCGAATACCGCAAGCGACAGGCCGATCATCGTCGCGCTCCAGC
GAAAGCGGTCCTCGCCGAAAATGACCCAGAGCGCTGCCGGCACCTGTCCTACGAGTTGCATGATAAAGAA
GACAGTCATAAGTGCGGCGACGATAGTCATGCCCCGCGCCCACCGGAAGGAGCTGACTGGGTTGAAGGCT
CTCAAGGGCATCGGTCGATCGACGCTCTCCCTTATGCGACTCCTGCATTAGGAAGCAGCCCAGTAGTAGG
TTGAGGCCGTTGAGCACCGCCGCCGCAAGGAATGGTGCATGCAAGGAGATGGCGCCCAACAGTCCCCCGG
CCACGGGGCCTGCCACCATACCCACGCCGAAACAAGCGCTCATGAGCCCGAAGTGGCGAGCCCGATCTTC
CCCATCGGTGATGTCGGCGATATAGGCGCCAGCAACCGCACCTGTGGCGCCGGTGATGCCGGCCACGATG
CGTCCGGCGTAGAGGATCGAGATCTCGATCCCGCGAAATTAATACGACTCACTATAGGGAGACCACAACG
GTTTCCCTCTAGAAATAATTTTGTTTAACTTTAAGAAGGAGATATACATATGTCGTACTACCATCACCAT
CACCATCACCTCGAATCAACAAGTTTGTACAAAAAAGCAGGCTCCGCGGCCGCCCCCTTCACCTCATCCT
CAGGCACGCCAGACTTACCTGTCCTACTCACCGATTTGAAGATTCAATATACTAAGATCTTCATAAACAA
TGAATGGCATGATTCAGTGAGTGGCAAGAAATTTCCTGTCTTTAATCCTGCAACTGAGGAGGAGCTCTGC
CAGGTAGAAGAAGGAGATAAGGAGGATGTTGACAAGGCAGTGAAGGCCGCAAGACAGGCTTTTCAGATTG
GATCCCCGTGGCGTACTATGGATGCTTCCGAGAGGGGGCGACTATTATACAAGTTGGCTGATTTAATCGA
AAGAGATCGTCTGCTGCTGGCGACAATGGAGTCAATGAATGGTGGAAAACTCTATTCCAATGCATATCTG
AATGATTTAGCAGGCTGCATCAAAACATTGCGCTACTGTGCAGGTTGGGCTGACAAGATCCAGGGCCGTA
CAATACCAATTGATGGAAATTTTTTTACATATACAAGACATGAACCTATTGGTGTATGTGGCCAAATCAT
TCCTTGGAATTTCCCGTTGGTTATGCTCATTTGGAAGATAGGGCCTGCACTGAGCTGTGGAAACACAGTG
GTTGTCAAACCAGCAGAGCAAACTCCTCTCACTGCTCTCCACGTGGCATCTTTAATAAAAGAGGCAGGGT
TTCCTCCTGGAGTAGTGAATATTGTTCCTGGTTATGGGCCTACAGCAGGGGCAGCCATTTCTTCTCACAT
GGATATAGACAAAGTAGCCTTCACAGGATCAACAGAGGTTGGCAAGTTGATCAAAGAAGCTGCCGGGAAA
AGCAATCTGAAGAGGGTGACCCTGGAGCTTGGAGGAAAGAGCCCTTGCATTGTGTTAGCTGATGCCGACT
TGGACAATGCTGTTGAATTTGCACACCATGGGGTATTCTACCACCAGGGCCAGTGTTGTATAGCCGCATC
CAGGATTTTTGTGGAAGAATCAATTTATGATGAGTTTGTTCGAAGGAGTGTTGAGCGGGCTAAGAAGTAT
ATCCTTGGAAATCCTCTGACCCCAGGAGTCACTCAAGGCCCTCAGATTGACAAGGAACAATATGATAAAA
TACTCGACCTCATTGAGAGTGGGAAGAAAGAAGGGGCCAAACTGGAATGTGGAGGAGGCCCGTGGGGGAA
TAAAGGCTACTTTGTCCAGCCCACAGTGTTCTCTAATGTTACAGATGAGATGCGCATTGCCAAAGAGGAG
ATTTTTGGACCAGTGCAGCAAATCATGAAGTTTAAATCTTTAGATGACGTGATCAAAAGAGCAAACAATA
CTTTCTATGGCTTATCAGCAGGAGTGTTTACCAAAGACATTGATAAAGCCATAACAATCTCCTCTGCTCT
GCAGGCAGGAACAGTGTGGGTGAATTGCTATGGCGTGGTAAGTGCCCAGTGCCCCTTTGGTGGATTCAAG
ATGTCTGGAAATGGAAGAGAACTGGGAGAGTACGGTTTCCATGAATATACAGAGGTCAAAACAGTCACAG
TGAAAATCTCTCAGAAGAACTCATAAAAGGGTGGGCGCGCCGACCCAGCTTTCTTGTACAAAGTGGTTGA
TTCGAGGCTGCTAACAAAGCCCGAAAGGAAGCTGAGTTGGCTGCTGCCACCGCTGAGCAATAACTAGCAT
AACCCCTTGGGGCCTCTAAACGGGTCTTGAGGGGTTTTTTGCTGAAAGGAGGAACTATATCCGGATATCC
ACAGGACGGGTGTGGTCGCCATGATCGCGTAGTCGATAGTGGCTCCAAGTAGCGAAGCGAGCAGGACTGG
GCGGCGGCCAAAGCGGTCGGACAGTGCTCCGAGAACGGGTGCGCATAGAAATTGCATCAACGCATATAGC
GCTAGCAGCACGCCATAGTGACTGGCGATGCTGTCGGAATGGACGATATCCCGCAAGAGGCCCGGCAGTA
CCGGCATAACCAAGCCTATGCCTACAGCATCCAGGGTGACGGTGCCGAGGATGACGATGAGCGCATTGTT
AGATTTCATACACGGTGCCTGACTGCGTTAGCAATTTAACTGTGATAAACTACCGCATTAAAGCTTATCG
ATGATAAGCTGTCAAACATGAGAATTCTTGAAGACGAAAGGGCCTCGTGATACGCCTATTTTTATAGGTT
AATGTCATGATAATAATGGTTTCTTAGACGTCAGGTGGCACTTTTCGGGGAAATGTGCGCGGAACCCCTA
TTTGTTTATTTTTCTAAATACATTCAAATATGTATCCGCTCATGAGACAATAACCCTGATAAATGCTTCA
ATAATATTGAAAAAGGAAGAGTATGAGTATTCAACATTTCCGTGTCGCCCTTATTCCCTTTTTTGCGGCA
TTTTGCCTTCCTGTTTTTGCTCACCCAGAAACGCTGGTGAAAGTAAAAGATGCTGAAGATCAGTTGGGTG
CACGA
